Addgene plasmid #69562: pET23a-HsUBB
Purpose: Bacterial expression; in vitro transcription/translation (T7)
Depositing lab: Jorge Eduardo Azevedo. Depositing organization: Instituto de Biologia Molecular e Celular (IBMC). Publication: The de novo synthesis of ubiquitin: identification of deubiquitinases acting on ubiquitin precursors. Grou CP, Pinto MP, Mendes AV, Domingues P, Azevedo JE. Sci Rep. 2015 Aug 3;5:12836. doi: 10.1038/srep12836. PubMed 26235645.
Backbone
  Vector backbone: pET-23a
  Backbone manufacturer: Novagen
  Backbone size w/o insert (bp): 3626
  Total vector size (bp): 4316
  Vector type: Bacterial Expression
Growth in bacteria
  Bacterial resistance: Ampicillin, 100 μg/mL
  Growth temperature: 37°C
  Growth strain: DH5alpha
  Copy number: Low Copy
Gene/Insert
  Gene/Insert name: UBB (alt name: polyubiquitin B)
  Species: H. sapiens (human)
  Insert size (bp): 690
  GenBank ID: NM_001281716.1
  Entrez Gene: UBB (a.k.a. HEL-S-50)
  Promoter: T7
  Cloning method: Restriction Enzyme; 5′ cloning site NdeI (not destroyed); 3′ cloning site BamHI (not destroyed)
  Sequencing primers: 5′ T7; 3′ T7 term
Terms and licenses: Academic/Nonprofit Terms; Industry Terms: Not Available to Industry
How to cite: pET23a-HsUBB was a gift from Jorge Eduardo Azevedo (Addgene plasmid # 69562 ; http://n2t.net/addgene:69562 ; RRID:Addgene_69562)
