[The description below was written by a language model from this plasmid's Addgene catalogue record.]
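Description:
pET23a-HsUBB is a bacterial expression plasmid built on the Novagen pET-23a backbone, carrying the human UBB (polyubiquitin B) coding sequence under control of a T7 promoter. The 690 bp insert was cloned between the NdeI and BamHI sites, both of which remain intact, giving a total construct of about 4.3 kb from a 3.6 kb backbone. The plasmid is propagated in E. coli with ampicillin selection and is recorded as low copy. No feature table is provided, so the origin of replication, terminator and other backbone elements are not itemised in the record, although the listing of a T7 terminator sequencing primer is consistent with the insert sitting between the T7 promoter and T7 terminator as is usual for pET vectors. The record does not list any tags. NdeI cloning normally places the insert's own start codon at the vector's translation initiation site, but whether any vector-encoded tag is fused at the C-terminus is not stated.

UBB encodes a ubiquitin precursor made of head-to-tail ubiquitin repeats, which must be cleaved by deubiquitinases to release free ubiquitin monomers. Because transcription depends on T7 RNA polymerase, the construct can be expressed in E. coli strains that supply that polymerase, or used as a template for T7-driven in vitro transcription/translation; both uses are stated in the record. The associated publication concerns the de novo synthesis of ubiquitin and the identification of deubiquitinases acting on ubiquitin precursors, which suggests that the plasmid serves to produce the unprocessed polyubiquitin B precursor as a substrate for studying that processing.
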