>Addgene plasmid #69562 | pET23a-HsUBB | depositor partial sequence | sequence record 129249 | T7_fwd; full insert coverage
CTTTAAGAAGGAGATATACATATGCAGATCTTCGTGAAAACCCTTACCGGCAAGACCATCACCCTTGAGG
TGGAGCCCAGTGACACCATCGAAAATGTGAAGGCCAAGATCCAGGATAAGGAAGGCATTCCCCCCGACCA
GCAGAGGCTCATCTTTGCAGGCAAGCAGCTGGAAGATGGCCGTACTCTTTCTGACTACAACATTCAGAAG
GAGTCGACCCTGCACCTGGTCCTGCGTCTGAGAGGTGGTATGCAGATCTTCGTGAAGACCCTGACCGGCA
AGACCATCACCCTGGAAGTGGAGCCCAGTGACACCATCGAAAATGTGAAGGCCAAGATCCAGGATAAAGA
AGGCATCCCTCCCGACCAGCAGAGGCTCATCTTTGCAGGCAAGCAGCTGGAAGATGGCCGCACTCTTTCT
GACTACAACATCCAGAAGGAGTCGACCCTGCACCTGGTCCTGCGTCTGAGAGGTGGTATGCAGATCTTCG
TGAAGACCCTGACCGGCAAGACCATCACTCTGGAGGTGGAGCCCAGTGACACCATCGAAAATGTGAAGGC
CAAGATCCAAGATAAAGAAGGCATCCCCCCCGACCAGCAGAGGCTCATCTTTGCAGGCAAGCAGCTGGAA
GATGGCCGCACTCTTTCTGACTACAACATCCAGAAAGAGTCGACCCTGCACCTGGTCCTGCGCCTGAGGG
GTGGCTGTTAATTCTTCAGTCATGGCAGGATCCGAATTCGAGCTCCGTCGACAAGCTTTGCGGCCGCACT
CGAGCACCACCACCACCACCA
