>Addgene plasmid #69562 | pET23a-HsUBB | depositor partial sequence | sequence record 129250 | T7term_rev; full insert coverage
CTTTGTTAGCAGCCGGATCTCAGTGGTGGTGGTGGTGGTGCTCGAGTGCGGCCGCAAGCTTGTCGACGGA
GCTCGAATTCGGATCCTGCCATGACTGAAGAATTAACAGCCACCCCTCAGGCGCAGGACCAGGTGCAGGG
TCGACTCTTTCTGGATGTTGTAGTCAGAAAGAGTGCGGCCATCTTCCAGCTGCTTGCCTGCAAAGATGAG
CCTCTGCTGGTCGGGGGGGATGCCTTCTTTATCTTGGATCTTGGCCTTCACATTTTCGATGGTGTCACTG
GGCTCCACCTCCAGAGTGATGGTCTTGCCGGTCAGGGTCTTCACGAAGATCTGCATACCACCTCTCAGAC
GCAGGACCAGGTGCAGGGTCGACTCCTTCTGGATGTTGTAGTCAGAAAGAGTGCGGCCATCTTCCAGCTG
CTTGCCTGCAAAGATGAGCCTCTGCTGGTCGGGAGGGATGCCTTCTTTATCCTGGATCTTGGCCTTCACA
TTTTCGATGGTGTCACTGGGCTCCACTTCCAGGGTGATGGTCTTGCCGGTCAGGGTCTTCACGAAGATCT
GCATACCACCTCTCAGACGCAGGACCAGGTGCAGGGTCGACTCCTTCTGAATGTTGTAGTCAGAAAGAGT
ACGGCCATCTTCCAGCTGCTTGCCTGCAAAGATGAGCCTCTGCTGGTCGGGGGGAATGCCTTCCTTATCC
TGGATCTTGGCCTTCACATTTTCGATGGTGTCACTGGGCTCCACCTCAAGGGTGATGGTCTTGCCGGTAA
GGGTTTTCACGAAGATCTGCATATGTATATCTCCTTCTTAAAGTTAAACAAAATTATTTCTAGAGGGAAA
CCGTTGTGGTCTCCCTATAGTGAGTCGTATTAATTTCGCGGGATCGAGATCTCGGGCAGCGTTGGGTCCT
GTCCACGGGTGCGCATGATCGTGCTCCTGTCGTTGAGGACCTGGCTAGGCTGGCGGGGTTGCCTTACTGG
TTAGCAGAATGAATCACCGAT
