>Addgene plasmid #69562 | pET23a-HsUBB | addgene partial sequence | sequence record 132482 | T7 5'-TAATACGACTCACTATAGGG-3'
ACTTTAAGAAGGAGATATACATATGCAGATCTTCGTGAAAACCCTTACCGGCAAGACCATCACCCTTGAG
GTGGAGCCCAGTGACACCATCGAAAATGTGAAGGCCAAGATCCAGGATAAGGAAGGCATTCCCCCCGACC
AGCAGAGGCTCATCTTTGCAGGCAAGCAGCTGGAAGATGGCCGTACTCTTTCTGACTACAACATTCAGAA
GGAGTCGACCCTGCACCTGGTCCTGCGTCTGAGAGGTGGTATGCAGATCTTCGTGAAGACCCTGACCGGC
AAGACCATCACCCTGGAAGTGGAGCCCAGTGACACCATCGAAAATGTGAAGGCCAAGATCCAGGATAAAG
AAGGCATCCCTCCCGACCAGCAGAGGCTCATCTTTGCAGGCAAGCAGCTGGAAGATGGCCGCACTCTTTC
TGACTACAACATCCAGAAGGAGTCGACCCTGCACCTGGTCCTGCGTCTGAGAGGTGGTATGCAGATCTTC
GTGAAGACCCTGACCGGCAAGACCATCACTCTGGAGGTGGAGCCCAGTGACACCATCGAAAATGTGAAGG
CCAAGATCCAAGATAAAGAAGGCATCCCCCCCGACCAGCAGAGGCTCATCTTTGCAGGCAAGCAGCTGGA
AGATGGCCGCACTCTTTCTGACTACAACATCCAGAAAGAGTCGACCCTGCACCTGGTCCTGCGCCTGAGG
GGTGGCTGTTAATTCTTCAGTCATGGCAGGATCCGAATTCGAGCTCCGTCGACAAGCTTGCGGCCGCACT
CGAGCACCACCACCACCACCACTGAGATCCGGCTGCTAACAAAGCCCGAAAGGAAGCTGA
