>Addgene plasmid #69562 | pET23a-HsUBB | addgene partial sequence | sequence record 132484 | T7term 5'-GCTAGTTATTGCTCAGCGG-3'
CTTTGTTAGCAGCCGGATCTCAGTGGTGGTGGTGGTGGTGCTCGAGTGCGGCCGCAAGCTTGTCGACGGA
GCTCGAATTCGGATCCTGCCATGACTGAAGAATTAACAGCCACCCCTCAGGCGCAGGACCAGGTGCAGGG
TCGACTCTTTCTGGATGTTGTAGTCAGAAAGAGTGCGGCCATCTTCCAGCTGCTTGCCTGCAAAGATGAG
CCTCTGCTGGTCGGGGGGGATGCCTTCTTTATCTTGGATCTTGGCCTTCACATTTTCGATGGTGTCACTG
GGCTCCACCTCCAGAGTGATGGTCTTGCCGGTCAGGGTCTTCACGAAGATCTGCATACCACCTCTCAGAC
GCAGGACCAGGTGCAGGGTCGACTCCTTCTGGATGTTGTAGTCAGAAAGAGTGCGGCCATCTTCCAGCTG
CTTGCCTGCAAAGATGAGCCTCTGCTGGTCGGGAGGGATGCCTTCTTTATCCTGGATCTTGGCCTTCACA
TTTTCGATGGTGTCACTGGGCTCCACTTCCAGGGTGATGGTCTTGCCGGTCAGGGTCTTCACGAAGATCT
GCATACCACCTCTCAGACGCAGGACCAGGTGCAGGGTCGACTCCTTCTGAATGTTGTAGTCAGAAAGAGT
ACGGCCATCTTCCAGCTGCTTGCCTGCAAAGATGAGCCTCTGCTGGTCGGGGGGAATGCCTTCCTTATCC
TGGATCTTGGCCTTCACATTTTCGATGGTGTCACTGGGCTCCACCTCAAGGGTGATGGTCTTGCCGGTAA
GGGTTTTCACGAAGATCTGCATATGTATATCTCC
